Addgene plasmid #237478: pLCKO-CMV-TMEM106B-P2A-Blasticidin
Purpose: Encodes full length human TMEM106B protein, along with blasticidin selection marker.
Depositing lab: Dirk Daelemans. Depositing organization: Katholieke Universiteit Leuven. Publication: TMEM106B is a receptor mediating ACE2-independent SARS-CoV-2 cell entry. Baggen J, Jacquemyn M, Persoons L, Vanstreels E, Pye VE, Wrobel AG, Calvaresi V, Martin SR, Roustan C, Cronin NB, Reading E, Thibaut HJ, Vercruysse T, Maes P, De Smet F, Yee A, Nivitchanyong T, Roell M, Franco-Hernandez N, Rhinn H, Mamchak AA, Ah Young-Chapon M, Brown E, Cherepanov P, Daelemans D. Cell. 2023 Aug 3;186(16):3427-3442.e22. doi: 10.1016/j.cell.2023.06.005. Epub 2023 Jul 7. PubMed 37421949.
Backbone
  Vector backbone: pLCKO
  Backbone size w/o insert (bp): 6899
  Total vector size (bp): 8183
  Vector type: Mammalian Expression, Lentiviral
  Selectable markers: Blasticidin
Growth in bacteria
  Bacterial resistance: Ampicillin, 100 μg/mL
  Growth temperature: 37°C
  Growth strain: NEB Stable
  Copy number: High Copy
Gene/Insert
  Gene/Insert name: TMEM106B
  Species: H. sapiens (human)
  Insert size (bp): 1284
  Entrez Gene: TMEM106B (a.k.a. HLD16)
  Promoter: CMV
  Tag / fusion protein: P2A-Blasticidin (C terminal on insert)
  Cloning method: Other
  Sequencing primers: 5′ CGCAAATGGGCGGTAGGCGTG
Terms and licenses: Academic/Nonprofit Terms; Industry Terms: Not Available to Industry
How to cite: pLCKO-CMV-TMEM106B-P2A-Blasticidin was a gift from Dirk Daelemans (Addgene plasmid # 237478 ; http://n2t.net/addgene:237478 ; RRID:Addgene_237478)
