[The description below was written by a language model from this plasmid's Addgene catalogue record and pLannotate feature annotations shown in this document.]
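Description:
pLCKO-CMV-TMEM106B-P2A-Blasticidin is a third-generation-style, self-inactivating lentiviral transfer plasmid of about 8.2 kb, built on the pLCKO backbone for expressing full-length human TMEM106B in mammalian cells. It is propagated in E. coli through a high-copy ColE1/pUC-type origin with ampicillin selection (AmpR). The backbone also carries an f1 origin, an SV40 origin and poly(A) signal, and leftover cloning-vector elements (lac promoter/operator, lacZα and lacI fragments, T3 and T7 promoters) that play no part in the payload.

The viral genome is transcribed in packaging cells from an RSV promoter fused to a truncated HIV-1 5' LTR, which makes genomic RNA production Tat-independent. It is followed by the Ψ packaging signal with an adjoining gag fragment, the Rev response element for Rev-dependent nuclear export, and the cPPT/CTS, which aids nuclear import of the reverse-transcribed genome. Downstream, the internal CMV enhancer/promoter drives a single open reading frame in which TMEM106B is joined at its C terminus through a P2A self-cleaving peptide to blasticidin S deaminase. One transcript therefore yields both the membrane protein and the resistance enzyme, and blasticidin selection enriches for cells that express the transgene. The P2A itself is not annotated in the feature table, but it fits the gap between the two coding regions. A WPRE follows to enhance transcript stability and expression, and the ΔU3 3' LTR inactivates LTR promoter activity after integration.

The construct is suited to producing lentivirus for stable TMEM106B overexpression. The associated publication identifies TMEM106B as a receptor mediating ACE2-independent SARS-CoV-2 cell entry, which suggests use in studies of viral entry.
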