Features (pLannotate 1.2.2; 27 found; start..end, strand, type, name):
    140..517     +  enhancer       CMV enhancer: human cytomegalovirus immediate early enhancer
    519..718     +  promoter       CMV promoter: human cytomegalovirus (CMV) immediate early promoter
    846..1667    +  CDS            TMEM106B: T106B_HUMAN - Experimental evidence at protein level: Swiss-Prot protein existence level 1. Involved in dendrite morphogenesis and maintenance by regulating lysosomal trafficking via its interaction with MAP6. May act by inhibiting retrograde transport of lysosomes along dendrites. Required for dendrite branching. From Homo sapiens (Human).
   1734..2127    +  CDS            BSD (fragment): blasticidin S deaminase; Aspergillus terreus BSD; confers resistance to blasticidin
   2145..2733    +  misc_feature   WPRE: woodchuck hepatitis virus posttranscriptional regulatory element
   2784..2803    +  misc_feature   cPPT/CTS (fragment): central polypurine tract and central termination sequence of HIV-1
   2805..3038    +  LTR            3' LTR (ΔU3): self-inactivating 3' long terminal repeat (LTR) from HIV-1
   3116..3237    +  polyA_signal   SV40 poly(A) signal: SV40 polyadenylation signal
   3277..3412    +  rep_origin     SV40 ori: SV40 origin of replication
   3433..3451    -  promoter       T7 promoter: promoter for bacteriophage T7 RNA polymerase
   3459..3614    +  CDS            lacZα (fragment): LacZα fragment of β-galactosidase; lacZ fragment
   3619..4047    +  rep_origin     f1 ori (sequence partly withheld): f1 bacteriophage origin of replication; arrow indicates direction of (+) strand synthesis
   4100..4204    +  promoter       AmpR promoter: bla
   4205..5065    +  CDS            AmpR: β-lactamase; bla; confers resistance to ampicillin, carbenicillin, and related antibiotics
   5236..5824    +  rep_origin     ori: high-copy-number ColE1/pMB1/pBR322/pUC origin of replication
   6007..6099    +  CDS            lacI (fragment): lac repressor; lacI; The lac repressor binds to the lac operator to inhibit transcription in E. coli. This inhibition can be relieved by adding lactose or isopropyl-β-D-thiogalactopyranoside (IPTG).
   6112..6133    +  protein_bind   CAP binding site: CAP binding activates transcription in the presence of cAMP. E. coli catabolite activator protein
   6148..6178    +  promoter       lac promoter: promoter for the E. coli lac operon
   6186..6202    +  protein_bind   lac operator: The lac repressor binds to the lac operator to inhibit transcription in E. coli. This inhibition can be relieved by adding lactose or isopropyl-β-D-thiogalactopyranoside (IPTG). lac repressor encoded by lacI
   6247..6265    +  promoter       T3 promoter: promoter for bacteriophage T3 RNA polymerase
   6293..6519    +  promoter       RSV promoter: Rous sarcoma virus enhancer/promoter
   6520..6700    +  LTR            5' LTR (truncated): truncated 5' long terminal repeat (LTR) from HIV-1
   6747..6872    +  misc_feature   HIV-1 Ψ: packaging signal of human immunodeficiency virus type 1
   6856..7219    +  CDS            HIV-1 gag (fragment): gag protein from human immunodeficiency virus 1; gag
   7365..7598    +  misc_feature   RRE: The Rev response element (RRE) of HIV-1 allows for Rev-dependent mRNA export from the nucleus to the cytoplasm.
   7975..8001    +  CDS            Rev (fragment): human immunodeficiency virus 1 (HIV-1) Rev protein; rev; enhances nuclear export of unspliced and incompletely spliced viral mRNAs
   8014..8131    +  misc_feature   cPPT/CTS: central polypurine tract and central termination sequence of HIV-1
>Addgene plasmid #237478 | pLCKO-CMV-TMEM106B-P2A-Blasticidin | addgene full sequence | sequence record 476569 | Addgene NGS Result
TCAATATTGGCCATTAGCCATATTATTCATTGGTTATATAGCATAAATCAATATTGGCTATTGGCCATTG
CATACGTTGTATCTATATCATAATATGTACATTTATATTGGCTCATGTCCAATATGACCGCCATGTTGGC
ATTGATTATTGACTAGTTATTAATAGTAATCAATTACGGGGTCATTAGTTCATAGCCCATATATGGAGTT
CCGCGTTACATAACTTACGGTAAATGGCCCGCCTGGCTGACCGCCCAACGACCCCCGCCCATTGACGTCA
ATAATGACGTATGTTCCCATAGTAACGCCAATAGGGACTTTCCATTGACGTCAATGGGTGGAGTATTTAC
GGTAAACTGCCCACTTGGCAGTACATCAAGTGTATCATATGCCAAGTCCGCCCCCTATTGACGTCAATGA
CGGTAAATGGCCCGCCTGGCATTATGCCCAGTACATGACCTTACGGGACTTTCCTACTTGGCAGTACATC
TACGTATTAGTCATCGCTATTACCATGGTGATGCGGTTTTGGCAGTACACCAATGGGCGTGGATAGCGGT
TTGACTCACGGGGATTTCCAAGTCTCCACCCCATTGACGTCAATGGGAGTTTGTTTTGGCACCAAAATCA
ACGGGACTTTCCAAAATGTCGTAATAACCCCGCCCCGTTGACGCAAATGGGCGGTAGGCGTGTACGGTGG
GAGGTCTATATAAGCAGAGCTCGTTTAGTGAACCGTCAGATCACTAGAAGCTTTATTGCGGTAGTTTATC
ACAGTTAAATTGCTAACGCAGTCAGTGGGCCTCGGCGGCCAAGCTTGGCAATCCGGTACTGTTGGTAAAG
CCACCATGGGAAAGTCTCTTTCTCATTTGCCTTTGCATTCAAGCAAAGAAGATGCTTATGATGGTGTAAC
GTCAGAGAATATGCGCAATGGACTGGTTAATAGTGAAGTCCATAATGAAGATGGAAGAAATGGAGATGTC
TCTCAGTTTCCATATGTGGAATTTACAGGAAGAGATAGTGTCACCTGCCCTACTTGTCAGGGTACTGGTC
GTATCCCACGCGGGCAAGAAAACCAACTGGTGGCATTGATTCCATATAGTGATCAGAGATTAAGGCCAAG
AAGAACAAAGCTGTATGTGATGGCTTCTGTGTTTGTCTGTCTACTCCTTTCTGGATTGGCTGTGTTTTTC
CTTTTCCCTCGGTCAATTGATGTCAAGTACATTGGTGTAAAATCAGCCTATGTCAGTTATGATGTTCAGA
AGCGTACAATTTATTTAAATATCACAAACACACTAAATATAACAAACAATAACTATTACTCTGTCGAAGT
TGAAAACATCACTGCCCAAGTTCAATTTTCGAAGACTGTAATCGGCAAAGCACGCTTAAACAACATAACC
ATTATTGGTCCACTTGATATGAAACAAATTGATTACACAGTACCTACCGTTATAGCAGAGGAAATGAGTT
ATATGTATGATTTCTGTACTCTGATATCCATCAAAGTGCATAACATAGTACTCATGATGCAAGTTACTGT
GACAACAACATACTTTGGCCACTCTGAACAGATATCCCAGGAGAGGTATCAGTATGTCGACTGTGGAAGA
AACACAACTTATCAGTTGGGGCAGTCTGAATATTTAAATGTACTTCAGCCACAACAGGGCAGCGGAGCAA
CCAATTTTAGTCTCCTCAAACAGGCCGGCGATGTCGAAGAAAATCCGGGCCCAGCCAAGCCTTTGTCTCA
AGAAGAATCCACCCTCATTGAAAGAGCAACGGCTACAATCAACAGCATCCCCATCTCTGAAGACTACAGC
GTCGCCAGCGCAGCTCTCTCTAGCGACGGCCGCATCTTCACTGGTGTCAATGTATATCATTTTACTGGGG
GACCTTGTGCAGAACTCGTGGTGCTGGGCACTGCTGCTGCTGCGGCAGCTGGCAACCTGACTTGTATCGT
CGCGATCGGAAATGAGAACAGGGGCATCTTGAGCCCCTGCGGACGGTGCCGACAGGTGCTTCTCGATCTG
CATCCTGGGATCAAAGCCATAGTGAAGGACAGTGATGGACAGCCGACGGCAGTTGGGATTCGTGAATTGC
TGCCCTCTGGTTATGTGTGGGAGGGCTGAACGCGTTAAGTCGACAATCAACCTCTGGATTACAAAATTTG
TGAAAGATTGACTGGTATTCTTAACTATGTTGCTCCTTTTACGCTATGTGGATACGCTGCTTTAATGCCT
TTGTATCATGCTATTGCTTCCCGTATGGCTTTCATTTTCTCCTCCTTGTATAAATCCTGGTTGCTGTCTC
TTTATGAGGAGTTGTGGCCCGTTGTCAGGCAACGTGGCGTGGTGTGCACTGTGTTTGCTGACGCAACCCC
CACTGGTTGGGGCATTGCCACCACCTGTCAGCTCCTTTCCGGGACTTTCGCTTTCCCCCTCCCTATTGCC
ACGGCGGAACTCATCGCCGCCTGCCTTGCCCGCTGCTGGACAGGGGCTCGGCTGTTGGGCACTGACAATT
CCGTGGTGTTGTCGGGGAAATCATCGTCCTTTCCTTGGCTGCTCGCCTGTGTTGCCACCTGGATTCTGCG
CGGGACGTCCTTCTGCTACGTCCCTTCGGCCCTCAATCCAGCGGACCTTCCTTCCCGCGGCCTGCTGCCG
GCTCTGCGGCCTCTTCCGCGTCTTCGCCTTCGCCCTCAGACGAGTCGGATCTCCCTTTGGGCCGCCTCCC
CGCGTCGACTTTAAGACCAATGACTTACAAGGCAGCTGTAGATCTTAGCCACTTTTTAAAAGAAAAGGGG
GGACTGGAAGGGCTAATTCACTCCCAACGAAGACAAGATCTGCTTTTTGCTTGTACTGGGTCTCTCTGGT
TAGACCAGATCTGAGCCTGGGAGCTCTCTGGCTAACTAGGGAACCCACTGCTTAAGCCTCAATAAAGCTT
GCCTTGAGTGCTTCAAGTAGTGTGTGCCCGTCTGTTGTGTGACTCTGGTAACTAGAGATCCCTCAGACCC
TTTTAGTCAGTGTGGAAAATCTCTAGCAGTACGTATAGTAGTTCATGTCATCTTATTATTCAGTATTTAT
AACTTGCAAAGAAATGAATATCAGAGAGTGAGAGGAACTTGTTTATTGCAGCTTATAATGGTTACAAATA
AAGCAATAGCATCACAAATTTCACAAATAAAGCATTTTTTTCACTGCATTCTAGTTGTGGTTTGTCCAAA
CTCATCAATGTATCTTATCATGTCTGGCTCTAGCTATCCCGCCCCTAACTCCGCCCATCCCGCCCCTAAC
TCCGCCCAGTTCCGCCCATTCTCCGCCCCATGGCTGACTAATTTTTTTTATTTATGCAGAGGCCGAGGCC
GCCTCGGCCTCTGAGCTATTCCAGAAGTAGTGAGGAGGCTTTTTTGGAGGCCTAGGGACGTACCCAATTC
GCCCTATAGTGAGTCGTATTACGCGCGCTCACTGGCCGTCGTTTTACAACGTCGTGACTGGGAAAACCCT
GGCGTTACCCAACTTAATCGCCTTGCAGCACATCCCCCTTTCGCCAGCTGGCGTAATAGCGAAGAGGCCC
GCACCGATCGCCCTTCCCAACAGTTGCGCAGCCTGAATGGCGAATGGG
[124 nt withheld, positions 3619-3742]
C
[91 nt withheld, positions 3744-3834]
A
[49 nt withheld, positions 3836-3884]
CCTTTGACGTTGGAGTCCACGTTCTTT
[37 nt withheld, positions 3912-3948]
ACCCTATCTCGGTCTATTCTTTTGATTTATAAGGGATTTTGCCGATTTCGGCCTATTGGTTAAAAAATGA
GCTGATTTAACAAAAATTTAACGCGAATTTTAACAAAATATTAACGCTTACAATTTAGGTGGCACTTTTC
GGGGAAATGTGCGCGGAACCCCTATTTGTTTATTTTTCTAAATACATTCAAATATGTATCCGCTCATGAG
ACAATAACCCTGATAAATGCTTCAATAATATTGAAAAAGGAAGAGTATGAGTATTCAACATTTCCGTGTC
GCCCTTATTCCCTTTTTTGCGGCATTTTGCCTTCCTGTTTTTGCTCACCCAGAAACGCTGGTGAAAGTAA
AAGATGCTGAAGATCAGTTGGGTGCACGAGTGGGTTACATCGAACTGGATCTCAACAGCGGTAAGATCCT
TGAGAGTTTTCGCCCCGAAGAACGTTTTCCAATGATGAGCACTTTTAAAGTTCTGCTATGTGGCGCGGTA
TTATCCCGTATTGACGCCGGGCAAGAGCAACTCGGTCGCCGCATACACTATTCTCAGAATGACTTGGTTG
AGTACTCACCAGTCACAGAAAAGCATCTTACGGATGGCATGACAGTAAGAGAATTATGCAGTGCTGCCAT
AACCATGAGTGATAACACTGCGGCCAACTTACTTCTGACAACGATCGGAGGACCGAAGGAGCTAACCGCT
TTTTTGCACAACATGGGGGATCATGTAACTCGCCTTGATCGTTGGGAACCGGAGCTGAATGAAGCCATAC
CAAACGACGAGCGTGACACCACGATGCCTGTAGCAATGGCAACAACGTTGCGCAAACTATTAACTGGCGA
ACTACTTACTCTAGCTTCCCGGCAACAATTAATAGACTGGATGGAGGCGGATAAAGTTGCAGGACCACTT
CTGCGCTCGGCCCTTCCGGCTGGCTGGTTTATTGCTGATAAATCTGGAGCCGGTGAGCGTGGGTCTCGCG
GTATCATTGCAGCACTGGGGCCAGATGGTAAGCCCTCCCGTATCGTAGTTATCTACACGACGGGGAGTCA
GGCAACTATGGATGAACGAAATAGACAGATCGCTGAGATAGGTGCCTCACTGATTAAGCATTGGTAACTG
TCAGACCAAGTTTACTCATATATACTTTAGATTGATTTAAAACTTCATTTTTAATTTAAAAGGATCTAGG
TGAAGATCCTTTTTGATAATCTCATGACCAAAATCCCTTAACGTGAGTTTTCGTTCCACTGAGCGTCAGA
CCCCGTAGAAAAGATCAAAGGATCTTCTTGAGATCCTTTTTTTCTGCGCGTAATCTGCTGCTTGCAAACA
AAAAAACCACCGCTACCAGCGGTGGTTTGTTTGCCGGATCAAGAGCTACCAACTCTTTTTCCGAAGGTAA
CTGGCTTCAGCAGAGCGCAGATACCAAATACTGTTCTTCTAGTGTAGCCGTAGTTAGGCCACCACTTCAA
GAACTCTGTAGCACCGCCTACATACCTCGCTCTGCTAATCCTGTTACCAGTGGCTGCTGCCAGTGGCGAT
AAGTCGTGTCTTACCGGGTTGGACTCAAGACGATAGTTACCGGATAAGGCGCAGCGGTCGGGCTGAACGG
GGGGTTCGTGCACACAGCCCAGCTTGGAGCGAACGACCTACACCGAACTGAGATACCTACAGCGTGAGCT
ATGAGAAAGCGCCACGCTTCCCGAAGGGAGAAAGGCGGACAGGTATCCGGTAAGCGGCAGGGTCGGAACA
GGAGAGCGCACGAGGGAGCTTCCAGGGGGAAACGCCTGGTATCTTTATAGTCCTGTCGGGTTTCGCCACC
TCTGACTTGAGCGTCGATTTTTGTGATGCTCGTCAGGGGGGCGGAGCCTATGGAAAAACGCCAGCAACGC
GGCCTTTTTACGGTTCCTGGTCTTTTGCTGGCCTTTTGCTCACATGTTCTTTCCTGCGTTATCCCCTGAT
TCTGTGGATAACCGTATTACCGCCTTTGAGTGAGCTGATACCGCTCGCCGCAGCCGAACGACCGAGCGCA
GCGAGTCAGTGAGCGAGGAAGCGGAAGAGCGCCCAATACGCAAACCGCCTCTCCCCGCGCGTTGGCCGAT
TCATTAATGCAGCTGGCACGACAGGTTTCCCGACTGGAAAGCGGGCAGTGAGCGCAACGCAATTAATGTG
AGTTAGCTCACTCATTAGGCACCCCAGGCTTTACACTTTATGCTTCCGGCTCGTATGTTGTGTGGAATTG
TGAGCGGATAACAATTTCACACAGGAAACAGCTATGACCATGATTACGCCAAGCGCGCAATTAACCCTCA
CTAAAGGGAACAAAAGCTGGAGCTGCAAGCTTAATGTAGTCTTATGCAATACTCTTGTAGTCTTGCAACA
TGGTAACGATGAGTTAGCAACATGCCTTACAAGGAGAGAAAAAGCACCGTGCATGCCGATTGGTGGAAGT
AAGGTGGTACGATCGTGCCTTATTAGGAAGGCAACAGACGGGTCTGACATGGATTGGACGAACCACTGAA
TTGCCGCATTGCAGAGATATTGTATTTAAGTGCCTAGCTCGATACATAAACGGGTCTCTCTGGTTAGACC
AGATCTGAGCCTGGGAGCTCTCTGGCTAACTAGGGAACCCACTGCTTAAGCCTCAATAAAGCTTGCCTTG
AGTGCTTCAAGTAGTGTGTGCCCGTCTGTTGTGTGACTCTGGTAACTAGAGATCCCTCAGACCCTTTTAG
TCAGTGTGGAAAATCTCTAGCAGTGGCGCCCGAACAGGGACTTGAAAGCGAAAGGGAAACCAGAGGAGCT
CTCTCGACGCAGGACTCGGCTTGCTGAAGCGCGCACGGCAAGAGGCGAGGGGCGGCGACTGGTGAGTACG
CCAAAAATTTTGACTAGCGGAGGCTAGAAGGAGAGAGATGGGTGCGAGAGCGTCAGTATTAAGCGGGGGA
GAATTAGATCGCGATGGGAAAAAATTCGGTTAAGGCCAGGGGGAAAGAAAAAATATAAATTAAAACATAT
AGTATGGGCAAGCAGGGAGCTAGAACGATTCGCAGTTAATCCTGGCCTGTTAGAAACATCAGAAGGCTGT
AGACAAATACTGGGACAGCTACAACCATCCCTTCAGACAGGATCAGAAGAACTTAGATCATTATATAATA
CAGTAGCAACCCTCTATTGTGTGCATCAAAGGATAGAGATAAAAGACACCAAGGAAGCTTTAGACAAGAT
AGAGGAAGAGCAAAACAAAAGTAAGACCACCGCACAGCAAGCGGCCGCTGATCTTCAGACCTGGAGGAGG
AGATATGAGGGACAATTGGAGAAGTGAATTATATAAATATAAAGTAGTAAAAATTGAACCATTAGGAGTA
GCACCCACCAAGGCAAAGAGAAGAGTGGTGCAGAGAGAAAAAAGAGCAGTGGGAATAGGAGCTTTGTTCC
TTGGGTTCTTGGGAGCAGCAGGAAGCACTATGGGCGCAGCGTCAATGACGCTGACGGTACAGGCCAGACA
ATTATTGTCTGGTATAGTGCAGCAGCAGAACAATTTGCTGAGGGCTATTGAGGCGCAACAGCATCTGTTG
CAACTCACAGTCTGGGGCATCAAGCAGCTCCAGGCAAGAATCCTGGCTGTGGAAAGATACCTAAAGGATC
AACAGCTCCTGGGGATTTGGGGTTGCTCTGGAAAACTCATTTGCACCACTGCTGTGCCTTGGAATGCTAG
TTGGAGTAATAAATCTCTGGAACAGATTTGGAATCACACGACCTGGATGGAGTGGGACAGAGAAATTAAC
AATTACACAAGCTTAATACACTCCTTAATTGAAGAATCGCAAAACCAGCAAGAAAAGAATGAACAAGAAT
TATTGGAATTAGATAAATGGGCAAGTTTGTGGAATTGGTTTAACATAACAAATTGGCTGTGGTATATAAA
ATTATTCATAATGATAGTAGGAGGCTTGGTAGGTTTAAGAATAGTTTTTGCTGTACTTTCTATAGTGAAT
AGAGTTAGGCAGGGATATTCACCATTATCGTTTCAGACCCACCTCCCAACCCCGAGGGGACCCAGAGAGG
GCCTATTTTAAAAGAAAAGGGGGGATTGGGGGGTACAGTGCAGGGGAAAGAATAGTAGACATAATAGCAA
CAGACATACAAACTAAAGAATTACAAAAACAAATTACAAAAATTCAAAATTTTCGGGTTTATTACAGGGA
CAGCAGAGATCCACTTTGGCGCCGGCTCGAGGGGG
